Addgene plasmid #185595: pLKO-cell-mEm
Purpose: Lentiviral construct for expression of mEmerald
Depositing lab: Jarrod Johnson. Depositing organization: University of Utah. Publication: Genetic Modification of Primary Human Myeloid Cells to Study Cell Migration, Activation, and Organelle Dynamics. Greiner D, Scott TM, Olson GS, Aderem A, Roh-Johnson M, Johnson JS. Curr Protoc. 2022 Aug;2(8):e514. doi: 10.1002/cpz1.514. PubMed 36018279.
Backbone
  Vector backbone: pLKO-MCS
  Vector type: Mammalian Expression, Lentiviral
Growth in bacteria
  Bacterial resistance: Ampicillin, 100 μg/mL
  Growth temperature: 37°C
  Growth strain: NEB Stable
  Copy number: Unknown
Gene/Insert
  Gene/Insert name: cell-mEm (alt name: mEmerald)
  Species: Synthetic
  Cloning method: Restriction Enzyme; 5′ cloning site unknown (unknown if destroyed)
Terms and licenses: Academic/Nonprofit Terms; Industry Terms: Not Available to Industry
How to cite: pLKO-cell-mEm was a gift from Jarrod Johnson (Addgene plasmid # 185595 ; http://n2t.net/addgene:185595 ; RRID:Addgene_185595)
