[The description below was written by a language model from this plasmid's Addgene catalogue record and pLannotate feature annotations shown in this document.]
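Description:
pLKO-cell-mEm is a third-generation-style, self-inactivating HIV-1 lentiviral transfer vector built on the pLKO-MCS backbone for expressing the green fluorescent protein mEmerald in mammalian cells. It is propagated in E. coli through a high-copy ColE1/pUC origin and selected with ampicillin via the β-lactamase gene. An f1 origin, an SV40 origin, T3 and T7 promoters, and remnants of the lac region (lacI and lacZα fragments, lac promoter and operator) are carried over from the parental cloning backbone.

The viral genome is transcribed in packaging cells from a chimeric RSV promoter fused to a truncated 5' LTR, which makes genomic RNA production independent of Tat. Downstream lie the Ψ packaging signal with an adjoining gag fragment, the Rev response element for Rev-dependent nuclear export of the unspliced RNA, and the cPPT/CTS, which aids nuclear import of the reverse-transcribed genome. The 3' LTR carries the ΔU3 deletion, so the integrated provirus lacks LTR promoter activity, and it is followed by an SV40 polyadenylation signal. The payload is a mammalian codon-optimised mEmerald coding sequence driven by the human PGK promoter, which gives constitutive expression. A human U6 promoter, characteristic of the pLKO shRNA vector family, is also annotated upstream of the cPPT, but no hairpin is annotated after it. No mammalian drug-selection marker is annotated, so transduced cells would be identified by fluorescence.

The name "cell-mEm", with no annotated targeting sequence, suggests untargeted, whole-cell labelling, though the record does not say so explicitly. The associated publication concerns genetic modification of primary human myeloid cells to study migration, activation and organelle dynamics.
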