Features (pLannotate 1.2.2; 25 found; start..end, strand, type, name):
    915..1503    +  rep_origin     ori: high-copy-number ColE1/pMB1/pBR322/pUC origin of replication
   1686..1778    +  CDS            lacI (fragment): lac repressor; lacI; The lac repressor binds to the lac operator to inhibit transcription in E. coli. This inhibition can be relieved by adding lactose or isopropyl-β-D-thiogalactopyranoside (IPTG).
   1791..1812    +  protein_bind   CAP binding site: CAP binding activates transcription in the presence of cAMP. E. coli catabolite activator protein
   1827..1857    +  promoter       lac promoter: promoter for the E. coli lac operon
   1865..1881    +  protein_bind   lac operator: The lac repressor binds to the lac operator to inhibit transcription in E. coli. This inhibition can be relieved by adding lactose or isopropyl-β-D-thiogalactopyranoside (IPTG). lac repressor encoded by lacI
   1926..1944    +  promoter       T3 promoter: promoter for bacteriophage T3 RNA polymerase
   1972..2198    +  promoter       RSV promoter: Rous sarcoma virus enhancer/promoter
   2199..2379    +  LTR            5' LTR (truncated): truncated 5' long terminal repeat (LTR) from HIV-1
   2426..2551    +  misc_feature   HIV-1 Ψ: packaging signal of human immunodeficiency virus type 1
   2535..2898    +  CDS            HIV-1 gag (fragment): gag protein from human immunodeficiency virus 1; gag
   3044..3277    +  misc_feature   RRE: The Rev response element (RRE) of HIV-1 allows for Rev-dependent mRNA export from the nucleus to the cytoplasm.
   3654..3754    +  CDS            Rev (fragment): human immunodeficiency virus 1 (HIV-1) Rev protein; rev; enhances nuclear export of unspliced and incompletely spliced viral mRNAs
   3804..4044    +  promoter       U6 promoter: RNA polymerase III promoter for human U6 snRNA
   4115..4232    +  misc_feature   cPPT/CTS: central polypurine tract and central termination sequence of HIV-1
   4281..4791    +  promoter       hPGK promoter: human phosphoglycerate kinase 1 promoter
   4819..5538    +  CDS            mEmerald: brightly fluorescent monomeric variant of GFP mammalian codon-optimized
   5604..5687    +  CDS            nef (fragment): NEF_HV1Z2 - Experimental evidence at protein level: Swiss-Prot protein existence level 1. Extracellular Nef protein targets CD4(+) T-lymphocytes for apoptosis by interacting with CXCR4 surface receptors. From Human immunodeficiency virus type 1 group M subtype D (isolate Z2/CDC-Z34) (HIV-1).
   5689..5922    +  LTR            3' LTR (ΔU3): self-inactivating 3' long terminal repeat (LTR) from HIV-1
   5994..6115    +  polyA_signal   SV40 poly(A) signal: SV40 polyadenylation signal
   6155..6290    +  rep_origin     SV40 ori: SV40 origin of replication
   6311..6329    -  promoter       T7 promoter: promoter for bacteriophage T7 RNA polymerase
   6337..6492    +  CDS            lacZα (fragment): LacZα fragment of β-galactosidase; lacZ fragment
   6497..6925    +  rep_origin     f1 ori (sequence partly withheld): f1 bacteriophage origin of replication; arrow indicates direction of (+) strand synthesis
   6978..7082    +  promoter       AmpR promoter: bla
   7083..744     +  CDS            AmpR (across the origin): β-lactamase; bla; confers resistance to ampicillin, carbenicillin, and related antibiotics
>Addgene plasmid #185595 | pLKO-cell-mEm | addgene full sequence | sequence record 364230 | Addgene NGS Result
GCACGAGTGGGTTACATCGAACTGGATCTCAACAGCGGTAAGATCCTTGAGAGTTTTCGCCCCGAAGAAC
GTTTTCCAATGATGAGCACTTTTAAAGTTCTGCTATGTGGCGCGGTATTATCCCGTATTGACGCCGGGCA
AGAGCAACTCGGTCGCCGCATACACTATTCTCAGAATGACTTGGTTGAGTACTCACCAGTCACAGAAAAG
CATCTTACGGATGGCATGACAGTAAGAGAATTATGCAGTGCTGCCATAACCATGAGTGATAACACTGCGG
CCAACTTACTTCTGACAACGATCGGAGGACCGAAGGAGCTAACCGCTTTTTTGCACAACATGGGGGATCA
TGTAACTCGCCTTGATCGTTGGGAACCGGAGCTGAATGAAGCCATACCAAACGACGAGCGTGACACCACG
ATGCCTGTAGCAATGGCAACAACGTTGCGCAAACTATTAACTGGCGAACTACTTACTCTAGCTTCCCGGC
AACAATTAATAGACTGGATGGAGGCGGATAAAGTTGCAGGACCACTTCTGCGCTCGGCCCTTCCGGCTGG
CTGGTTTATTGCTGATAAATCTGGAGCCGGTGAGCGTGGGTCTCGCGGTATCATTGCAGCACTGGGGCCA
GATGGTAAGCCCTCCCGTATCGTAGTTATCTACACGACGGGGAGTCAGGCAACTATGGATGAACGAAATA
GACAGATCGCTGAGATAGGTGCCTCACTGATTAAGCATTGGTAACTGTCAGACCAAGTTTACTCATATAT
ACTTTAGATTGATTTAAAACTTCATTTTTAATTTAAAAGGATCTAGGTGAAGATCCTTTTTGATAATCTC
ATGACCAAAATCCCTTAACGTGAGTTTTCGTTCCACTGAGCGTCAGACCCCGTAGAAAAGATCAAAGGAT
CTTCTTGAGATCCTTTTTTTCTGCGCGTAATCTGCTGCTTGCAAACAAAAAAACCACCGCTACCAGCGGT
GGTTTGTTTGCCGGATCAAGAGCTACCAACTCTTTTTCCGAAGGTAACTGGCTTCAGCAGAGCGCAGATA
CCAAATACTGTTCTTCTAGTGTAGCCGTAGTTAGGCCACCACTTCAAGAACTCTGTAGCACCGCCTACAT
ACCTCGCTCTGCTAATCCTGTTACCAGTGGCTGCTGCCAGTGGCGATAAGTCGTGTCTTACCGGGTTGGA
CTCAAGACGATAGTTACCGGATAAGGCGCAGCGGTCGGGCTGAACGGGGGGTTCGTGCACACAGCCCAGC
TTGGAGCGAACGACCTACACCGAACTGAGATACCTACAGCGTGAGCTATGAGAAAGCGCCACGCTTCCCG
AAGGGAGAAAGGCGGACAGGTATCCGGTAAGCGGCAGGGTCGGAACAGGAGAGCGCACGAGGGAGCTTCC
AGGGGGAAACGCCTGGTATCTTTATAGTCCTGTCGGGTTTCGCCACCTCTGACTTGAGCGTCGATTTTTG
TGATGCTCGTCAGGGGGGCGGAGCCTATGGAAAAACGCCAGCAACGCGGCCTTTTTACGGTTCCTGGCCT
TTTGCTGGCCTTTTGCTCACATGTTCTTTCCTGCGTTATCCCCTGATTCTGTGGATAACCGTATTACCGC
CTTTGAGTGAGCTGATACCGCTCGCCGCAGCCGAACGACCGAGCGCAGCGAGTCAGTGAGCGAGGAAGCG
GAAGAGCGCCCAATACGCAAACCGCCTCTCCCCGCGCGTTGGCCGATTCATTAATGCAGCTGGCACGACA
GGTTTCCCGACTGGAAAGCGGGCAGTGAGCGCAACGCAATTAATGTGAGTTAGCTCACTCATTAGGCACC
CCAGGCTTTACACTTTATGCTTCCGGCTCGTATGTTGTGTGGAATTGTGAGCGGATAACAATTTCACACA
GGAAACAGCTATGACCATGATTACGCCAAGCGCGCAATTAACCCTCACTAAAGGGAACAAAAGCTGGAGC
TGCAAGCTTAATGTAGTCTTATGCAATACTCTTGTAGTCTTGCAACATGGTAACGATGAGTTAGCAACAT
GCCTTACAAGGAGAGAAAAAGCACCGTGCATGCCGATTGGTGGAAGTAAGGTGGTACGATCGTGCCTTAT
TAGGAAGGCAACAGACGGGTCTGACATGGATTGGACGAACCACTGAATTGCCGCATTGCAGAGATATTGT
ATTTAAGTGCCTAGCTCGATACATAAACGGGTCTCTCTGGTTAGACCAGATCTGAGCCTGGGAGCTCTCT
GGCTAACTAGGGAACCCACTGCTTAAGCCTCAATAAAGCTTGCCTTGAGTGCTTCAAGTAGTGTGTGCCC
GTCTGTTGTGTGACTCTGGTAACTAGAGATCCCTCAGACCCTTTTAGTCAGTGTGGAAAATCTCTAGCAG
TGGCGCCCGAACAGGGACTTGAAAGCGAAAGGGAAACCAGAGGAGCTCTCTCGACGCAGGACTCGGCTTG
CTGAAGCGCGCACGGCAAGAGGCGAGGGGCGGCGACTGGTGAGTACGCCAAAAATTTTGACTAGCGGAGG
CTAGAAGGAGAGAGATGGGTGCGAGAGCGTCAGTATTAAGCGGGGGAGAATTAGATCGCGATGGGAAAAA
ATTCGGTTAAGGCCAGGGGGAAAGAAAAAATATAAATTAAAACATATAGTATGGGCAAGCAGGGAGCTAG
AACGATTCGCAGTTAATCCTGGCCTGTTAGAAACATCAGAAGGCTGTAGACAAATACTGGGACAGCTACA
ACCATCCCTTCAGACAGGATCAGAAGAACTTAGATCATTATATAATACAGTAGCAACCCTCTATTGTGTG
CATCAAAGGATAGAGATAAAAGACACCAAGGAAGCTTTAGACAAGATAGAGGAAGAGCAAAACAAAAGTA
AGACCACCGCACAGCAAGCGGCCGCTGATCTTCAGACCTGGAGGAGGAGATATGAGGGACAATTGGAGAA
GTGAATTATATAAATATAAAGTAGTAAAAATTGAACCATTAGGAGTAGCACCCACCAAGGCAAAGAGAAG
AGTGGTGCAGAGAGAAAAAAGAGCAGTGGGAATAGGAGCTTTGTTCCTTGGGTTCTTGGGAGCAGCAGGA
AGCACTATGGGCGCAGCGTCAATGACGCTGACGGTACAGGCCAGACAATTATTGTCTGGTATAGTGCAGC
AGCAGAACAATTTGCTGAGGGCTATTGAGGCGCAACAGCATCTGTTGCAACTCACAGTCTGGGGCATCAA
GCAGCTCCAGGCAAGAATCCTGGCTGTGGAAAGATACCTAAAGGATCAACAGCTCCTGGGGATTTGGGGT
TGCTCTGGAAAACTCATTTGCACCACTGCTGTGCCTTGGAATGCTAGTTGGAGTAATAAATCTCTGGAAC
AGATTTGGAATCACACGACCTGGATGGAGTGGGACAGAGAAATTAACAATTACACAAGCTTAATACACTC
CTTAATTGAAGAATCGCAAAACCAGCAAGAAAAGAATGAACAAGAATTATTGGAATTAGATAAATGGGCA
AGTTTGTGGAATTGGTTTAACATAACAAATTGGCTGTGGTATATAAAATTATTCATAATGATAGTAGGAG
GCTTGGTAGGTTTAAGAATAGTTTTTGCTGTACTTTCTATAGTGAATAGAGTTAGGCAGGGATATTCACC
ATTATCGTTTCAGACCCACCTCCCAACCCCGAGGGGACCCGACAGGCCCGAAGGAATAGAAGAAGAAGGT
GGAGAGAGAGACAGAGACAGATCCATTCGATTAGTGAACGGATCTCGACGGTATCGATCACGAGACTAGC
CTCGAGCGGCCGCCCCCTTCACCGAGGGCCTATTTCCCATGATTCCTTCATATTTGCATATACGATACAA
GGCTGTTAGAGAGATAATTGGAATTAATTTGACTGTAAACACAAAGATATTAGTACAAAATACGTGACGT
AGAAAGTAATAATTTCTTGGGTAGTTTGCAGTTTTAAAATTATGTTTTAAAATGGACTATCATATGCTTA
CCGTAACTTGAAAGTATTTCGATTTCTTGGCTTTATATATCTTGTGGAAAGGACGAAACACCGGTCCGCA
GGTATGCACGCGTGAATTCTCGACCTCGAGACAAATGGCAGTATTCATCCACAATTTTAAAAGAAAAGGG
GGGATTGGGGGGTACAGTGCAGGGGAAAGAATAGTAGACATAATAGCAACAGACATACAAACTAAAGAAT
TACAAAAACAAATTACAAAAATTCAAAATTTTCGGGTTTATTACAGGGACAGCAGAGATCCACTTTGGCC
GCGGCTCGAGGGGGTTGGGGTTGCGCCTTTTCCAAGGCAGCCCTGGGTTTGCGCAGGGACGCGGCTGCTC
TGGGCGTGGTTCCGGGAAACGCAGCGGCGCCGACCCTGGGTCTCGCACATTCTTCACGTCCGTTCGCAGC
GTCACCCGGATCTTCGCCGCTACCCTTGTGGGCCCCCCGGCGACGCTTCCTGCTCCGCCCCTAAGTCGGG
AAGGTTCCTTGCGGTTCGCGGCGTGCCGGACGTGACAAACGGAAGCCGCACGTCTCACTAGTACCCTCGC
AGACGGACAGCGCCAGGGAGCAATGGCAGCGCGCCGACCGCGATGGGCTGTGGCCAATAGCGGCTGCTCA
GCAGGGCGCGCCGAGAGCAGCGGCCGGGAAGGGGCGGTGCGGGAGGCGGGGTGTGGGGCGGTAGTGTGGG
CCCTGTTCCTGCCCGCGCGGTGTTCCGCATTCTGCAAGCCTCCGGAGCGCACGTCGGCAGTCGGCTCCCT
CGTTGACCGAATCACCGACCTCTCTCCCCAGGGGGATCCGACGTCACCGGAGCTTACCATGGTGAGCAAG
GGCGAGGAGCTGTTCACCGGGGTGGTGCCCATCCTGGTCGAGCTGGACGGCGACGTAAACGGCCACAAGT
TCAGCGTGTCCGGCGAGGGCGAGGGCGATGCCACCTACGGCAAGCTGACCCTGAAGTTCATCTGCACCAC
CGGCAAGCTGCCCGTGCCCTGGCCCACCCTCGTGACCACCTTGACCTACGGCGTGCAGTGCTTCGCCCGC
TACCCCGACCACATGAAGCAGCACGACTTCTTCAAGTCCGCCATGCCCGAAGGCTACGTCCAGGAGCGCA
CCATCTTCTTCAAGGACGACGGCAACTACAAGACCCGCGCCGAGGTGAAGTTCGAGGGCGACACCCTGGT
GAACCGCATCGAGCTGAAGGGCATCGACTTCAAGGAGGACGGCAACATCCTGGGGCACAAGCTGGAGTAC
AACTACAACAGCCACAAGGTCTATATCACCGCCGACAAGCAGAAGAACGGCATCAAGGTGAACTTCAAGA
CCCGCCACAACATCGAGGACGGCAGCGTGCAGCTCGCCGACCACTACCAGCAGAACACCCCCATCGGCGA
CGGCCCCGTGCTGCTGCCCGACAACCACTACCTGAGCACCCAGTCCAAGCTGAGCAAAGACCCCAACGAG
AAGCGCGATCACATGGTCCTGCTGGAGTTCGTGACCGCCGCCGGGATCACTCTCGGCATGGACGAGCTGT
ACAAGTAACGTACGGATATCTGTACAAGTAACGCCCGCCCCACGACCCGCAGCGCCCGACCGAAAGGAGC
GCACGACCCCATGCATCGGTACCTTTAAGACCAATGACTTACAAGGCAGCTGTAGATCTTAGCCACTTTT
TAAAAGAAAAGGGGGGACTGGAAGGGCTAATTCACTCCCAACGAAGACAAGATCTGCTTTTTGCTTGTAC
TGGGTCTCTCTGGTTAGACCAGATCTGAGCCTGGGAGCTCTCTGGCTAACTAGGGAACCCACTGCTTAAG
CCTCAATAAAGCTTGCCTTGAGTGCTTCAAGTAGTGTGTGCCCGTCTGTTGTGTGACTCTGGTAACTAGA
GATCCCTCAGACCCTTTTAGTCAGTGTGGAAAATCTCTAGCAGTAGTAGTTCATGTCATCTTATTATTCA
GTATTTATAACTTGCAAAGAAATGAATATCAGAGAGTGAGAGGAACTTGTTTATTGCAGCTTATAATGGT
TACAAATAAAGCAATAGCATCACAAATTTCACAAATAAAGCATTTTTTTCACTGCATTCTAGTTGTGGTT
TGTCCAAACTCATCAATGTATCTTATCATGTCTGGCTCTAGCTATCCCGCCCCTAACTCCGCCCATCCCG
CCCCTAACTCCGCCCAGTTCCGCCCATTCTCCGCCCCATGGCTGACTAATTTTTTTTATTTATGCAGAGG
CCGAGGCCGCCTCGGCCTCTGAGCTATTCCAGAAGTAGTGAGGAGGCTTTTTTGGAGGCCTAGGGACGTA
CCCAATTCGCCCTATAGTGAGTCGTATTACGCGCGCTCACTGGCCGTCGTTTTACAACGTCGTGACTGGG
AAAACCCTGGCGTTACCCAACTTAATCGCCTTGCAGCACATCCCCCTTTCGCCAGCTGGCGTAATAGCGA
AGAGGCCCGCACCGATCGCCCTTCCCAACAGTTGCGCAGCCTGAATGGCGAATGGG
[124 nt withheld, positions 6497-6620]
C
[91 nt withheld, positions 6622-6712]
A
[49 nt withheld, positions 6714-6762]
CCTTTGACGTTGGAGTCCACGTTCTTT
[37 nt withheld, positions 6790-6826]
ACCCTATCTCGGTCTATTCTTTTGATTTATAAGGGATTTTGCCGATTTCGGCCTATTGGTTAAAAAATGA
GCTGATTTAACAAAAATTTAACGCGAATTTTAACAAAATATTAACGCTTACAATTTAGGTGGCACTTTTC
GGGGAAATGTGCGCGGAACCCCTATTTGTTTATTTTTCTAAATACATTCAAATATGTATCCGCTCATGAG
ACAATAACCCTGATAAATGCTTCAATAATATTGAAAAAGGAAGAGTATGAGTATTCAACATTTCCGTGTC
GCCCTTATTCCCTTTTTTGCGGCATTTTGCCTTCCTGTTTTTGCTCACCCAGAAACGCTGGTGAAAGTAA
AAGATGCTGAAGATCAGTTGGGT
